Addgene plasmid #222566: pPB-cT3G-cERP2-HDAC6
Purpose: PiggyBac transposon plasmid for doxycycline inducible expression of HDAC6
Depositing lab: George Church. Depositing organization: Harvard Medical School. Publication: Induction of Meiosis from Human Pluripotent Stem Cells. Pierson Smela M, Adams J, Ma C, Breimann L, Widocki U, Shioda T, Church GM. bioRxiv 2024.05.31.596483 10.1101/2024.05.31.596483.
Backbone
  Vector backbone: pPB-cT3G-cERP2
  Vector type: Mammalian Expression
  Selectable markers: Puromycin
Growth in bacteria
  Bacterial resistance: Ampicillin, 100 μg/mL
  Growth temperature: 37°C
  Growth strain: DH5alpha
  Copy number: High Copy
Gene/Insert
  Gene/Insert name: HDAC6
  Species: H. sapiens (human)
  Entrez Gene: HDAC6 (a.k.a. CPBHM, HD6, JM21, KDAC6, PPP1R90)
  Cloning method: Gateway Cloning
Terms and licenses: Academic/Nonprofit Terms; Industry Terms: Not Available to Industry
Depositor comments: Please visit https://doi.org/10.1101/2024.05.31.596483 for bioRxiv preprint.
How to cite: pPB-cT3G-cERP2-HDAC6 was a gift from George Church (Addgene plasmid # 222566 ; http://n2t.net/addgene:222566 ; RRID:Addgene_222566)
