[The description below was written by a language model from this plasmid's Addgene catalogue record and pLannotate feature annotations shown in this document.]
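Description:
pPB-cT3G-cERP2-HDAC6 is a mammalian expression plasmid built on the pPB-cT3G-cERP2 backbone and designed as a PiggyBac transposon for doxycycline-inducible expression of human HDAC6. With PiggyBac transposase supplied, such a cassette can integrate stably into the host genome. The automated feature table does not annotate the transposon terminal repeats, so their positions cannot be given from this record. In E. coli the plasmid is maintained at high copy through a ColE1/pUC-type origin and selected with ampicillin via the β-lactamase gene. The short lacZα, lacI, rop and bom fragments and the lac promoter/operator region appear to be cloning-vector remnants.

The payload is an all-in-one Tet-On arrangement of two divergently oriented units. A third-generation Tet-responsive promoter (TRE3G-type, tet operators plus a minimal promoter) drives the full-length HDAC6 coding sequence. The insert is flanked by attB1 and attB2 sites, which fits the recorded Gateway cloning, and an SV40 polyadenylation signal lies downstream. Brief matches after attB2 to a 3xHA tag, the SNR52 promoter and a gRNA scaffold are only partial hits, and the record does not say that they function.

On the opposite strand, an EF-1α core promoter drives a reverse tetracycline transactivator (annotated as an rtTA3 fragment with VP16-derived activation repeats), followed by the puromycin N-acetyltransferase gene and a second SV40 poly(A) signal. The element linking the transactivator to the puromycin marker is not annotated. Puromycin selects for cells carrying the cassette, and adding doxycycline lets the transactivator bind the TRE promoter and switch on HDAC6. The associated publication concerns induction of meiosis from human pluripotent stem cells, which suggests use for controlled HDAC6 overexpression in that setting.
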