Features (pLannotate 1.2.2; 26 found; start..end, strand, type, name):
      9..257     +  promoter       TRE3GV promoter (fragment): 3rd-generation Tet-responsive promoter that can be activated by binding of Tet-On® 3G, optimized for retroviral and lentiviral vectors
    264..305     +  promoter       tight TRE promoter (fragment): Tet-responsive promoter PTight, consisting of seven tet operator sequences followed by the minimal CMV promoter
    386..410     +  protein_bind   attB1: mutant version of attB; recombination site for the Gateway® BP reaction BP Clonase™
    419..4063    +  CDS            HDAC6: HDAC6_HUMAN - Also known as KIAA0901 From Homo sapiens (Human).
   4068..4092    -  protein_bind   attB2: mutant version of attB; recombination site for the Gateway® BP reaction BP Clonase™
   4094..4122    +  CDS            3xHA (fragment): three tandem HA epitope tags
   4160..4182    +  promoter       SNR52 promoter (fragment): promoter for the S. cerevisiae small nucleolar RNA gene SNR52
   4203..4226    +  misc_RNA       gRNA scaffold (fragment): guide RNA scaffold for the Streptococcus pyogenes CRISPR/Cas9 system
   4287..4421    -  polyA_signal   SV40 poly(A) signal: SV40 polyadenylation signal
   4734..4891    +  CDS            lacZα (fragment): LacZα fragment of β-galactosidase; lacZ fragment
   4897..4996    -  misc_feature   bom (fragment): basis of mobility region from pBR322
   5100..5135    -  CDS            rop (fragment): Rop protein, which maintains plasmids at low copy number; rop
   5231..5335    +  promoter       AmpR promoter: bla
   5336..6196    +  CDS            AmpR: β-lactamase; bla; confers resistance to ampicillin, carbenicillin, and related antibiotics
   6367..6955    +  rep_origin     ori: high-copy-number ColE1/pMB1/pBR322/pUC origin of replication
   7138..7230    +  CDS            lacI (fragment): lac repressor; lacI; The lac repressor binds to the lac operator to inhibit transcription in E. coli. This inhibition can be relieved by adding lactose or isopropyl-β-D-thiogalactopyranoside (IPTG).
   7236..7319    +  CDS            lacI (fragment): lac repressor; lacI; The lac repressor binds to the lac operator to inhibit transcription in E. coli. This inhibition can be relieved by adding lactose or isopropyl-β-D-thiogalactopyranoside (IPTG).
   7332..7353    +  protein_bind   CAP binding site: CAP binding activates transcription in the presence of cAMP. E. coli catabolite activator protein
   7368..7398    +  promoter       lac promoter: promoter for the E. coli lac operon
   7406..7422    +  protein_bind   lac operator: The lac repressor binds to the lac operator to inhibit transcription in E. coli. This inhibition can be relieved by adding lactose or isopropyl-β-D-thiogalactopyranoside (IPTG). lac repressor encoded by lacI
   7710..7791    -  polyA_signal   SV40 poly(A) signal: SV40 polyadenylation signal
   7814..7897    -  CDS            large T antigen (fragment): large T antigen from SV40 (simian virus 40)
   7911..8507    -  CDS            pac: PUAC_STRAD - Protein predicted: Swiss-Prot protein existence level 4. Detoxification of puromycin. From Streptomyces alboniger.
   8580..8690    -  CDS            VP48: 3 tandem repeats of the minimal activation domain of herpes simplex virus VP16 (Cheng et al., 2013)
   8620..9317    -  CDS            rtTA3 (fragment): reverse tetracycline transactivator 3 activates expression from Tet-responsive promoters in the presence of doxycycline
   9370..9581    -  promoter       EF-1α core promoter: core promoter for human elongation factor EF-1α
>Addgene plasmid #222566 | pPB-cT3G-cERP2-HDAC6 | addgene full sequence | sequence record 437876 | Addgene NGS Result
ATCACCTCGAGTTTACTCCCTATCAGTGATAGAGAACGTATGAAGAGTTTACTCCCTATCAGTGATAGAG
AACGTATGCAGACTTTACTCCCTATCAGTGATAGAGAACGTATAAGGAGTTTACTCCCTATCAGTGATAG
AGAACGTATGACCAGTTTACTCCCTATCAGTGATAGAGAACGTATCTACAGTTTACTCCCTATCAGTGAT
AGAGAACGTATATCCAGTTTACTCCCTATCAGTGATAGAGAACGTATAAGCTTGCCTATATAAGCAGAGC
TCGTTTAGTGAACCGTCAGATCGCCTGGAGACGCCATCCACGCTGTTTTGACCTCCATAGAAGACACCGG
GACCGATCCAGCCTCCGCGGTGGCGGCATCGGTACACAAGTTTGTACAAAAAAGCAGGCTTAGCCACCAT
GACCTCAACCGGCCAGGATTCCACCACAACCAGGCAGCGAAGAAGTAGGCAGAACCCCCAGTCGCCCCCT
CAGGACTCCAGTGTCACTTCGAAGCGAAATATTAAAAAGGGAGCCGTTCCCCGCTCTATCCCCAATCTAG
CGGAGGTAAAGAAGAAAGGCAAAATGAAGAAGCTCGGCCAAGCAATGGAAGAAGACCTAATCGTGGGACT
GCAAGGGATGGATCTGAACCTTGAGGCTGAAGCACTGGCTGGCACTGGCTTGGTGTTGGATGAGCAGTTA
AATGAATTCCATTGCCTCTGGGATGACAGCTTCCCGGAAGGCCCTGAGCGGCTCCATGCCATCAAGGAGC
AACTGATCCAGGAGGGCCTCCTAGATCGCTGCGTGTCCTTTCAGGCCCGGTTTGCTGAAAAGGAAGAGCT
GATGTTGGTTCACAGCCTAGAATATATTGATCTGATGGAAACAACCCAGTACATGAATGAGGGAGAACTC
CGTGTCCTAGCAGACACCTACGACTCAGTTTATCTGCATCCGAACTCATACTCCTGTGCCTGCCTGGCCT
CAGGCTCTGTCCTCAGGCTGGTGGATGCGGTCCTGGGGGCTGAGATCCGGAATGGCATGGCCATCATTAG
GCCTCCTGGACATCACGCCCAGCACAGTCTTATGGATGGCTATTGCATGTTCAACCACGTGGCTGTGGCA
GCCCGCTATGCTCAACAGAAACACCGCATCCGGAGGGTCCTTATCGTAGATTGGGATGTGCACCACGGTC
AAGGAACACAGTTCACCTTCGACCAGGACCCCAGTGTCCTCTATTTCTCCATCCACCGCTACGAGCAGGG
TAGGTTCTGGCCCCACCTGAAGGCCTCTAACTGGTCCACCACAGGTTTCGGCCAAGGCCAAGGATATACC
ATCAATGTGCCTTGGAACCAGGTGGGGATGCGGGATGCTGACTACATTGCTGCTTTCCTGCACGTCCTGC
TGCCAGTCGCCCTCGAGTTCCAGCCTCAGCTGGTCCTGGTGGCTGCTGGATTTGATGCCCTGCAAGGGGA
CCCCAAGGGTGAGATGGCCGCCACTCCGGCAGGGTTCGCCCAGCTAACCCACCTGCTCATGGGTCTGGCA
GGAGGCAAGCTGATCCTGTCTCTGGAGGGTGGCTACAACCTCCGCGCCCTGGCTGAAGGCGTCAGTGCTT
CGCTCCACACCCTTCTGGGAGACCCTTGCCCCATGCTGGAGTCACCTGGTGCCCCCTGCCGGAGTGCCCA
GGCTTCAGTTTCCTGTGCTCTGGAAGCCCTTGAGCCCTTCTGGGAGGTTCTTGTGAGATCAACTGAGACC
GTGGAGAGGGACAACATGGAGGAGGACAATGTAGAGGAGAGCGAGGAGGAAGGACCCTGGGAGCCCCCTG
TGCTCCCAATCCTGACATGGCCAGTGCTACAGTCTCGCACAGGGCTGGTCTATGACCAAAATATGATGAA
TCACTGCAACTTGTGGGACAGCCACCACCCTGAGGTACCCCAGCGCATCTTGCGGATCATGTGCCGTCTG
GAGGAGCTGGGCCTTGCCGGGCGCTGCCTCACCCTGACACCGCGCCCTGCCACAGAGGCTGAGCTGCTCA
CCTGTCACAGTGCTGAGTACGTGGGTCATCTCCGGGCCACAGAGAAAATGAAAACCCGGGAGCTGCACCG
TGAGAGTTCCAACTTTGACTCCATCTATATCTGCCCCAGTACCTTCGCCTGTGCACAGCTTGCCACTGGC
GCTGCCTGCCGCCTGGTGGAGGCTGTGCTCTCAGGAGAGGTTCTGAATGGTGCTGCTGTGGTGCGTCCCC
CAGGACACCACGCAGAGCAGGATGCAGCTTGCGGTTTTTGCTTTTTCAACTCTGTGGCTGTGGCTGCTCG
CCATGCCCAGACTATCAGTGGGCATGCCCTACGGATCCTGATTGTGGATTGGGATGTCCACCACGGTAAT
GGAACTCAGCACATGTTTGAGGATGACCCCAGTGTGCTATATGTGTCCCTGCACCGCTATGATCATGGCA
CCTTCTTCCCCATGGGGGATGAGGGTGCCAGCAGCCAGATCGGCCGGGCTGCGGGCACAGGCTTCACCGT
CAACGTGGCATGGAACGGGCCCCGCATGGGTGATGCTGACTACCTAGCTGCCTGGCATCGCCTGGTGCTT
CCCATTGCCTACGAGTTTAACCCAGAACTGGTGCTGGTCTCAGCTGGCTTTGATGCTGCACGGGGGGATC
CGCTGGGGGGCTGCCAGGTGTCACCTGAGGGTTATGCCCACCTCACCCACCTGCTGATGGGCCTTGCCAG
TGGCCGCATTATCCTTATCCTAGAGGGTGGCTATAACCTGACATCCATCTCAGAGTCCATGGCTGCCTGC
ACTCGCTCCCTCCTTGGAGACCCACCACCCCTGCTGACCCTGCCACGGCCCCCACTATCAGGGGCCCTGG
CCTCAATCACTGAGACCATCCAAGTCCATCGCAGATACTGGCGCAGCTTACGGGTCATGAAGGTAGAAGA
CAGAGAAGGACCCTCCAGTTCTAAGTTGGTCACCAAGAAGGCACCCCAACCAGCCAAACCTAGGTTAGCT
GAGCGGATGACCACACGAGAAAAGAAGGTTCTGGAAGCAGGCATGGGGAAAGTCACCTCGGCATCATTTG
GGGAAGAGTCCACTCCAGGCCAGACTAACTCAGAGACAGCTGTGGTGGCCCTCACTCAGGACCAGCCCTC
AGAGGCAGCCACAGGGGGAGCCACTCTGGCCCAGACCATTTCTGAGGCAGCCATTGGGGGAGCCATGCTG
GGCCAGACCACCTCAGAGGAGGCTGTCGGGGGAGCCACTCCGGACCAGACCACCTCAGAGGAGACTGTGG
GAGGAGCCATTCTGGACCAGACCACCTCAGAGGATGCTGTTGGGGGAGCCACGCTGGGCCAGACTACCTC
AGAGGAGGCTGTAGGAGGAGCTACACTGGCCCAGACCACCTCGGAGGCAGCCATGGAGGGAGCCACACTG
GACCAGACTACGTCAGAGGAGGCTCCAGGGGGCACCGAGCTGATCCAAACTCCTCTAGCCTCGAGCACAG
ACCACCAGACCCCCCCAACCTCACCTGTGCAGGGAACTACACCCCAGATATCTCCCAGTACACTGATTGG
GAGTCTCAGGACCTTGGAGCTAGGCAGCGAATCTCAGGGGGCCTCAGAATCTCAGGCCCCAGGAGAGGAG
AACCTACTAGGAGAGGCAGCTGGAGGTCAGGACATGGCTGATTCGATGCTGATGCAGGGATCTAGGGGCC
TCACTGATCAGGCCATATTTTATGCTGTGACACCACTGCCCTGGTGTCCCCATTTGGTGGCAGTATGCCC
CATACCTGCAGCAGGCCTAGACGTGACCCAACCTTGTGGGGACTGTGGAACAATCCAAGAGAATTGGGTG
TGTCTCTCTTGCTATCAGGTCTACTGTGGTCGTTACATCAATGGCCACATGCTCCAACACCATGGAAATT
CTGGACACCCGCTGGTCCTCAGCTACATCGACCTGTCAGCCTGGTGTTACTACTGTCAGGCCTATGTCCA
CCACCAGGCTCTCCTAGATGTGAAGAACATCGCCCACCAGAACAAGTTTGGGGAGGATATGCCCCACCCA
CACTAATACCCAGCTTTCTTGTACAAAGTGGTATACCCATACGATGTTCCAGATTACGCTTAGTAATGAG
AAATACTCAGAAGATGTCACTCACCATAGTCCGCAGTGAAAGATAAATGATCGCCTTCCCTTCCAGATCC
TAGTTTTAGAGCTAGAAATAGCAAGTAGGCCACTGAGCAAGAACTATGAATGAGATCTTTAGACATATTG
CGGCCGCTTTCTCCGCGATCCAGACATGATAAGATACATTGATGAGTTTGGACAAACCAAAACTAGAATG
CAGTGAAAAAAATGCCTTATTTGTGAAATTTGTGATGCTATTGCCTTATTTGTAACCATTATAAGCTGCA
ATAAACAAGTTATCTATAACAAGAAAATATATATATAATAAGTTATCACGTAAGTAGAACATGAAATAAC
AATATAATTATCGTATGAGTTAAATCTTAAAAGTCACGTAAAAGATAATCATGCGTCATTTTGACTCACG
CGGTCGTTATAGTTCAAAATCAGTGACACTTACCGCATTGACAAGCACGCCTCACGGGAGCTCCAAGCGG
CGACTGAGATGTCCTAAATGCACAGCGACGGATTCGCGCTATTTAGAAAGAGAGAGCAATATTTCAAGAA
TGCATGCGTCAATTTTACGCAGACTATCTTTCTAGGGTTAAGAATTCACTGGCCGTCGTTTTACAACGTC
GTGACTGGGAAAACCCTGGCGTTACCCAACTTAATCGCCTTGCAGCACATCCCCCTTTCGCCAGCTGGCG
TAATAGCGAAGAGGCCCGCACCGATCGCCCTTCCCAACAGTTGCGCAGCCTGAATGGCGAATGGCGCCTG
ATGCGGTATTTTCTCCTTACGCATCTGTGCGGTATTTCACACCGCATATGGTGCACTCTCAGTACAATCT
GCTCTGATGCCGCATAGTTAAGCCAGCCCCGACACCCGCCAACACCCGCTGACGCGCCCTGACGGGCTTG
TCTGCTCCCGGCATCCGCTTACAGACAAGCTGTGACCATGTCTCCGGGAGCTGCATGTGTCAGAGGTTTT
CACCGTCATCACCGAAACACGCGAGTTCGAAAGGGCCTCGTGATACGCCTATTTTTATAGGTTAATGTCA
TGATAATAATGGTTTCTTAGACGTCAGGTGGCACTTTTCGGGGAAATGTGCGCGGAACCCCTATTTGTTT
ATTTTTCTAAATACATTCAAATATGTATCCGCTCATGAGACAATAACCCTGATAAATGCTTCAATAATAT
TGAAAAAGGAAGAGTATGAGTATTCAACATTTCCGTGTCGCCCTTATTCCCTTTTTTGCGGCATTTTGCC
TTCCTGTTTTTGCTCACCCAGAAACGCTGGTGAAAGTAAAAGATGCTGAAGATCAGTTGGGTGCACGAGT
GGGTTACATCGAACTGGATCTCAACAGCGGTAAGATCCTTGAGAGTTTTCGCCCCGAAGAACGTTTTCCA
ATGATGAGCACTTTTAAAGTTCTGCTATGTGGCGCGGTATTATCCCGTATTGACGCCGGGCAAGAGCAAC
TCGGTCGCCGCATACACTATTCTCAGAATGACTTGGTTGAGTACTCACCAGTCACAGAAAAGCATCTTAC
GGATGGCATGACAGTAAGAGAATTATGCAGTGCTGCCATAACCATGAGTGATAACACTGCGGCCAACTTA
CTTCTGACAACGATCGGAGGACCGAAGGAGCTAACCGCTTTTTTGCACAACATGGGGGATCATGTAACTC
GCCTTGATCGTTGGGAACCGGAGCTGAATGAAGCCATACCAAACGACGAGCGTGACACCACGATGCCTGT
AGCAATGGCAACAACGTTGCGCAAACTATTAACTGGCGAACTACTTACTCTAGCTTCCCGGCAACAATTA
ATAGACTGGATGGAGGCGGATAAAGTTGCAGGACCACTTCTGCGCTCGGCCCTTCCGGCTGGCTGGTTTA
TTGCTGATAAATCTGGAGCCGGTGAGCGTGGTTCACGCGGTATCATTGCAGCACTGGGGCCAGATGGTAA
GCCCTCCCGTATCGTAGTTATCTACACGACGGGGAGTCAGGCAACTATGGATGAACGAAATAGACAGATC
GCTGAGATAGGTGCCTCACTGATTAAGCATTGGTAACTGTCAGACCAAGTTTACTCATATATACTTTAGA
TTGATTTAAAACTTCATTTTTAATTTAAAAGGATCTAGGTGAAGATCCTTTTTGATAATCTCATGACCAA
AATCCCTTAACGTGAGTTTTCGTTCCACTGAGCGTCAGACCCCGTAGAAAAGATCAAAGGATCTTCTTGA
GATCCTTTTTTTCTGCGCGTAATCTGCTGCTTGCAAACAAAAAAACCACCGCTACCAGCGGTGGTTTGTT
TGCCGGATCAAGAGCTACCAACTCTTTTTCCGAAGGTAACTGGCTTCAGCAGAGCGCAGATACCAAATAC
TGTTCTTCTAGTGTAGCCGTAGTTAGGCCACCACTTCAAGAACTCTGTAGCACCGCCTACATACCTCGCT
CTGCTAATCCTGTTACCAGTGGCTGCTGCCAGTGGCGATAAGTCGTGTCTTACCGGGTTGGACTCAAGAC
GATAGTTACCGGATAAGGCGCAGCGGTCGGGCTGAACGGGGGGTTCGTGCACACAGCCCAGCTTGGAGCG
AACGACCTACACCGAACTGAGATACCTACAGCGTGAGCTATGAGAAAGCGCCACGCTTCCCGAAGGGAGA
AAGGCGGACAGGTATCCGGTAAGCGGCAGGGTCGGAACAGGAGAGCGCACGAGGGAGCTTCCAGGGGGAA
ACGCCTGGTATCTTTATAGTCCTGTCGGGTTTCGCCACCTCTGACTTGAGCGTCGATTTTTGTGATGCTC
GTCAGGGGGGCGGAGCCTATGGAAAAACGCCAGCAACGCGGCCTTTTTACGGTTCCTGGCCTTTTGCTGG
CCTTTTGCTCACATGTTCTTTCCTGCGTTATCCCCTGATTCTGTGGATAACCGTATTACCGCCTTTGAGT
GAGCTGATACCGCTCGCCGCAGCCGAACGACCGAGCGCAGCGAGTCAGTGAGCGAGGAAGCGGATGAGCG
CCCAATACGCAAACCGCCTCTCACCGCGCGTTGGCCGATTCATTAATGCAGCTGGCACGACAGGTTTCCC
GACTGGAAAGCGGGCAGTGAGCGCAACGCAAACCGCCTCTCCCCGCGCGTTGGCCGATTCATTAATGCAG
CTGGCACGACAGGTTTCCCGACTGGAAAGCGGGCAGTGAGCGCAACGCAATTAATGTGAGTTAGCTCACT
CATTAGGCACCCCAGGCTTTACACTTTATGCTTCCGGCTCGTATGTTGTGTGGAATTGTGAGCGGATAAC
AATTTCACACAGGAAACAGCTATGACCATGATTACGCCAAGGTCGACTTAACCCTAGAAAGATAATCATA
TTGTGACGTACGTTAAAGATAATCATGCGTAAAATTGACGCATGTGTTTTATCGGTCTGTATATCGAGGT
TTATTTATTAATTTGAATAGATATTAAGTTTTATTATATTTACACTTACATACTAATAATAAATTCAACA
AACAATTTATTTATGTTTATTTATTTATTAAAAAAAAACAAAAACTCAAAATTTCTTCTATAAAGTAACA
AAACTTTTAGCAGTGAAAAAAATGCTTTATTTGTGAAATTTGTGATGCTATTGCTTTATTTGTAACCATT
ATAAGCTGCAATAAACAAGTTAACAACAACAATTGCATTCATTTTATGTTTCAGGTTCAGGGGGAGGTGT
GGGAGGTTTTTTAAAGCAAGTAAAACCTCTACAAATGTGGTATGGCTGATTATGATCCTCTGGAGATTCA
TGCGCCAGGTTTTCTGGTCATGCACCACGTTCGTGGGCCCTCAGGAACCTCCACGTCAGCGGTAACTGTG
AAGCCCAGTCGCTCGTAAAAAGGAAGATTCCGGGGAGCACTGGTTTCGAGGAACGCCGGCACGCCAGCCC
GTTCCGCGGCCTCAACACCAGGAAGAACGACAGCGCTTCCCAAACCTTTACCTTGGTGATCTGGGCTGAC
ACCGACAGTGGCAAGAAACCACGCAGGCTCCTTTGGTCTATGAGGAGCCAGCAAGCCCTCCATTTGCTGT
TGTGCCGCCAACCTACTCCCTGACAGCTCGGCCATCCGCGGACCTATTTCCGCGAACACTGCGCCGGCTT
CGACGCTTTCCGGAGTAGTCCAGACCGCAACTGCGGCACCATCGTCCGCAACCCAAACTTTACCAATGTC
CAGACCCACGCGCGTAAGAAACAGCTCTTGCAACTCAGTTACCCTCTCTATGTGTCTGTCCGGATCTACG
GTATGGCGGGTCGCTGGATAATCTGCAAATGCTGCGGCAAGTGTTCGGACAGCCCGTGGTACATCGTCAC
GGGTAGCGAGCCTAACAGTGGGCTTATATTCCGTCATGGGGCCGGGGTTCTCCTCCACGTCGCCGGCCTG
CTTCAGCAGGCTGAAGTTGGTGGCGCCGCTGCCCCCGGGGAGCATGTCAAGGTCAAAATCGTCAAGAGCG
TCAGCAGGCAGCATATCAAGGTCAAAGTCGTCAAGGGCATCGGCTGGGAGCATGTCTAAGTCAAAATCGT
CAAGGGCGTCGGTCGGCCCGCCGCTTTCGCACTTTAGCTGTTTCTCCAGGCCACATATGATTAGTTCCAG
GCCGAAAAGGAAGGCAGGTTCGGCTCCCTGCCGGTCGAACAGCTCAATTGCTTGTTTCAGAAGTGGGGGC
ATAGAATCGGTGGTAGGTGTCTCTCTTTCCTCTTTTGCTACTTGATGCTCCTGTTCCTCCAATACGCAGC
CCAGTGTAAAGTGGCCCACGGCGGACAGAGCGTACAGTGCGTTCTCCAGGGAGAAGCCTTGCTGACACAG
GAACGCGAGCTGATTTTCCAGGGTTTCGTACTGTTTCTCTGTTGGGCGGGTGCCGAGATGCACTTTAGCC
CCGTCGCGATGTGAGAGGAGAGCACAGCGGTATGACTTGGCGTTGTTCCGCAGAAAGTCTTGCCATGACT
CGCCTTCCAGGGGGCAGGAGTGGGTATGATGCCTGTCCAGCATCTCGATTGGCAGGGCATCGAGCAGGGC
CCGCTTGTTCTTCACGTGCCAGTACAGGGTAGGCTGCTCAACTCCCAGCTTTTGAGCGAGTTTCCTTGTC
GTCAGGCCTTCGATACCGACTCCATTGAGTAATTCCAGAGCAGAGTTTATGACTTTGCTCTTGTCCAGTC
TAGACATCTTATCGTCATCGTCTTTGTAATCCATGGTGGCGGATCCCGCGTCACGACACCTGTGTTCTGG
CGGCAAACCCGTTGCGAAAAAGAACGTTCACGGCGACTACTGCACTTATATACGGTTCTCCCCCACCCTC
GGGAAAAAGGCGGAGCCAGTACACGACATCACTTTCCCAGTTTACCCCGCGCCACCTTCTCTAGGCACCG
GTTCAATTGCCGACCCCTCCCCCCAACTTCTCGGGGACTGTGGGCGATGTGCGCTCTGCCCACTGACGGG
CACCGGAGCCACTCGAGTGGAATT
